>Addgene plasmid #234794 | p3A2-RE | addgene full sequence | sequence record 469801 | Addgene NGS Result
CACTGCATTCTAGTTGTGGTTTGTCCAAACTCATCAATGTATCTTATCATGTCTGTATACCGTCGACCTC
TAGCTAGAGCTTGGCGTAATCATGGTCATAGCTGTTTCCTGTGTGAAATTGTTATCCGCTCACAATTCCA
CACAACATACGAGCCGGAAGCATAAAGTGTAAAGCCTGGGGTGCCTAATGAGTGAGCTAACTCACATTAA
TTGCGTTGCGCTCACTGCCCGCTTTCCAGTCGGGAAACCTGTCGTGCCAGCTGCATTAATGAATCGGCCA
ACGCGCGGGGAGAGGCGGTTTGCGTATTGGGCGCTCTTCCGCTTCCTCGCTCACTGACTCGCTGCGCTCG
GTCGTTCGGCTGCGGCGAGCGGTATCAGCTCACTCAAAGGCGGTAATACGGTTATCCACAGAATCAGGGG
ATAACGCAGGAAAGAACATGTGAGCAAAAGGCCAGCAAAAGGCCAGGAACCGTAAAAAGGCCGCGTTGCT
GGCGTTTTTCCATAGGCTCCGCCCCCCTGACGAGCATCACAAAAATCGACGCTCAAGTCAGAGGTGGCGA
AACCCGACAGGACTATAAAGATACCAGGCGTTTCCCCCTGGAAGCTCCCTCGTGCGCTCTCCTGTTCCGA
CCCTGCCGCTTACCGGATACCTGTCCGCCTTTCTCCCTTCGGGAAGCGTGGCGCTTTCTCATAGCTCACG
CTGTAGGTATCTCAGTTCGGTGTAGGTCGTTCGCTCCAAGCTGGGCTGTGTGCACGAACCCCCCGTTCAG
CCCGACCGCTGCGCCTTATCCGGTAACTATCGTCTTGAGTCCAACCCGGTAAGACACGACTTATCGCCAC
TGGCAGCAGCCACTGGTAACAGGATTAGCAGAGCGAGGTATGTAGGCGGTGCTACAGAGTTCTTGAAGTG
GTGGCCTAACTACGGCTACACTAGAAGAACAGTATTTGGTATCTGCGCTCTGCTGAAGCCAGTTACCTTC
GGAAAAAGAGTTGGTAGCTCTTGATCCGGCAAACAAACCACCGCTGGTAGCGGTGGTTTTTTTGTTTGCA
AGCAGCAGATTACGCGCAGAAAAAAAGGATCTCAAGAAGATCCTTTGATCTTTTCTACGGGGTCTGACGC
TCAGTGGAACGAAAACTCACGTTAAGGGATTTTGGTCATGAGATTATCAAAAAGGATCTTCACCTAGATC
CTTTTAAATTAAAAATGAAGTTTTAAATCAATCTAAAGTATATATGAGTAAACTTGGTCTGACAGTTACC
AATGCTTAATCAGTGAGGCACCTATCTCAGCGATCTGTCTATTTCGTTCATCCATAGTTGCCTGACTCCC
CGTCGTGTAGATAACTACGATACGGGAGGGCTTACCATCTGGCCCCAGTGCTGCAATGATACCGCGAGAC
CCACGCTCACCGGCTCCAGATTTATCAGCAATAAACCAGCCAGCCGGAAGGGCCGAGCGCAGAAGTGGTC
CTGCAACTTTATCCGCCTCCATCCAGTCTATTAATTGTTGCCGGGAAGCTAGAGTAAGTAGTTCGCCAGT
TAATAGTTTGCGCAACGTTGTTGCCATTGCTACAGGCATCGTGGTGTCACGCTCGTCGTTTGGTATGGCT
TCATTCAGCTCCGGTTCCCAACGATCAAGGCGAGTTACATGATCCCCCATGTTGTGCAAAAAAGCGGTTA
GCTCCTTCGGTCCTCCGATCGTTGTCAGAAGTAAGTTGGCCGCAGTGTTATCACTCATGGTTATGGCAGC
ACTGCATAATTCTCTTACTGTCATGCCATCCGTAAGATGCTTTTCTGTGACTGGTGAGTACTCAACCAAG
TCATTCTGAGAATAGTGTATGCGGCGACCGAGTTGCTCTTGCCCGGCGTCAATACGGGATAATACCGCGC
CACATAGCAGAACTTTAAAAGTGCTCATCATTGGAAAACGTTCTTCGGGGCGAAAACTCTCAAGGATCTT
ACCGCTGTTGAGATCCAGTTCGATGTAACCCACTCGTGCACCCAACTGATCTTCAGCATCTTTTACTTTC
ACCAGCGTTTCTGGGTGAGCAAAAACAGGAAGGCAAAATGCCGCAAAAAAGGGAATAAGGGCGACACGGA
AATGTTGAATACTCATACTCTTCCTTTTTCAATATTATTGAAGCATTTATCAGGGTTATTGTCTCATGAG
CGGATACATATTTGAATGTATTTAGAAAAATAAACAAATAGGGGTTCCGCGCACATTTCCCCGAAAAGTG
CCACCTGACGTCGACGGATCGGGAGATCTCCCGATCCCCTATGGTGCACTCTCAGTACAATCTGCTCTGA
TGCCGCATAGTTAAGCCAGTATCTGCTCCCTGCTTGTGTGTTGGAGGTCGCTGAGTAGTGCGCGAGCAAA
ATTTAAGCTACAACAAGGCAAGGCTTGACCGACAATTGCATGAAGAATCTGCTTAGGGTTAGGCGTTTTG
CGCTGCTTCGCGATGTACGGGCCAGATATACGCGTTGACATTGATTATTGACTAGTTATTAATAGTAATC
AATTACGGGGTCATTAGTTCATAGCCCATATATGGAGTTCCGCGTTACATAACTTACGGTAAATGGCCCG
CCTGGCTGACCGCCCAACGACCCCCGCCCATTGACGTCAATAATGACGTATGTTCCCATAGTAACGCCAA
TAGGGACTTTCCATTGACGTCAATGGGTGGAGTATTTACGGTAAACTGCCCACTTGGCAGTACATCAAGT
GTATCATATGCCAAGTACGCCCCCTATTGACGTCAATGACGGTAAATGGCCCGCCTGGCATTATGCCCAG
TACATGACCTTATGGGACTTTCCTACTTGGCAGTACATCTACGTATTAGTCATCGCTATTACCATGGTGA
TGCGGTTTTGGCAGTACATCAATGGGCGTGGATAGCGGTTTGACTCACGGGGATTTCCAAGTCTCCACCC
CATTGACGTCAATGGGAGTTTGTTTTGGCACCAAAATCAACGGGACTTTCCAAAATGTCGTAACAACTCC
GCCCCATTGACGCAAATGGGCGGTAGGCGTGTACGGTGGGAGGTCTATATAAGCAGAGCTCTCTGGCTAA
CTAGAGAACCCACTGCTTACTGGCTTATCGAAATTAATACGACTCACTATAGGGAGACCCAAGCTTGGTA
CCGAGCTCGGATCCACTAGTAACGGCCGCCAGTGTGCTGGAATTCTGCAGATATCCATCACACTGGCGGC
CGCGATTTAGGTGACACTATAGAATACAAGAATTCTTTTTTTTTTAAACCACCATGGGCGACAAAGGGAC
GCGGGTGTTCAAGAAGGCGAGCCCCAATGGAAAGCTCACCGTCTATCTGGGAAAGCGGGACTTTGTGGAC
CACATCGACCTCGTGGAGCCCGTGGATGGAGTGGTTCTTGTGGATCCGGAGTATCTCAAGGAGAGGAGAG
TCTATGTGACGCTGACCTGCGCCTTCCGCTACGGCCGGGAGGACCTGGATGTCCTGGGCCTGACCTTTCG
CAAGGACCTGTTTGTGGCCAACGTGCAGTCTTTCCCGCCGGCCCCTGAGGACAAGAAGCCCCTGACGCGG
CTGCAGGAGCGCCTCATCAAGAAGCTGGGCGAGCATGCCTACCCTTTCACCTTTGAGATCCCTCCGAACC
TCCCATGCTCTGTGACTTTGCAGCCGGGACCTGAAGATACAGGGAAGGCCTGCGGTGTGGACTACGAAGT
GAAAGCCTTCTGTGCGGAGAACCTGGAGGAGAAGATCCACAAGCGGAATTCTGTGCGCCTGGTCATTGAG
AAGGTTCAGTATGCCCCAGAGAGGCCTGGCCCCCAGCCCACGGCCGAGACCACCAGGCAGTTCCTCATGT
CAGACAAGCCCTTGCATCTGGAGGCCTCCCTGGACAAGGAGATCTACTACCACGGAGAACCCATCAGTGT
CAACGTCCATGTCACCAACAACACCAACAAGACGGTGAAGAAGATCAAGATCTCGGTGCGCCAGTATGCA
GACATCTGTCTGTTCAACACAGCCCAGTACAAGTGCCCTGTGGCCATGGAAGAGGCTGATGACACAGTGG
CACCCAGCTCTACGTTCTGCAAGGTCTACACGCTGACCCCCTTCCTGGCCAACAATCGAGAGAAGCGGGG
CCTCGCCCTGGACGGGAAGCTCAAACACGAGGACACGAACCTGGCCTCCAGCACCCTGTTGAGGGAAGGA
GCCAACCGGGAGATCCTGGGCATCATTGTTTCCTACAAAGTGAAAGTGAAGCTGGTGGTGTCTCGTGGCG
GCCTGTTGGGAGATCTTGCATCCAGTGATGTGGCCGTGGAACTGCCTTTCACCCTAATGCACCCCAAGCC
CAAAGAGGAACCCCCACACCGGGAAGTTCCAGAGCACGAGACGCCGGTAGATACCAATCTCATAGAACTT
GACACCAACGATGACGACATTGTGTTTGAGGACTTTGCCCGCCAGAGACTAAAAGGCATGAAGGATGACA
AGGAGGAAGAGGAGGATGGTACCGGCTCTCCGCGGCTCAACGACAGATAGACTGGGGCTGCCCTCCCTCC
GGGCAGCTCCAGGTCCACTCTCATGCACTAGGATGCTTGTTCGTCTTCTTCCTGTCCTGGCTCCCCCTCC
CCTTTGTTCTTCCAGTTTCTACCAGGGGGCCCTATTCTATAGTGTCACCTAAATGCTAGAGCTCGCTGAT
CAGCCTCGACTGTGCCTTCTAGTTGCCAGCCATCTGTTGTTTGCCCCTCCCCCGTGCCTTCCTTGACCCT
GGAAGGTGCCACTCCCACTGTCCTTTCCTAATAAAATGAGGAAATTGCATCGCATTGTCTGAGTAGGTGT
CATTCTATTCTGGGGGGTGGGGTGGGGCAGGACAGCAAGGGGGAGGATTGGGAAGACAATAGCAGGCATG
CTGGGGATGCGGTGGGCTCTATGGCTTCTGAGGCGGAAAGAACCAGCTGGGGCTCTAGGGGGTATCCCC
[124 nt withheld, positions 4970-5093]
C
[91 nt withheld, positions 5095-5185]
A
[49 nt withheld, positions 5187-5235]
CCTTTGACGTTGGAGTCCACGTTCTTT
[37 nt withheld, positions 5263-5299]
ACCCTATCTCGGTCTATTCTTTTGATTTATAAGGGATTTTGCCGATTTCGGCCTATTGGTTAAAAAATGA
GCTGATTTAACAAAAATTTAACGCGAATTAATTCTGTGGAATGTGTGTCAGTTAGGGTGTGGAAAGTCCC
CAGGCTCCCCAGCAGGCAGAAGTATGCAAAGCATGCATCTCAATTAGTCAGCAACCAGGTGTGGAAAGTC
CCCAGGCTCCCCAGCAGGCAGAAGTATGCAAAGCATGCATCTCAATTAGTCAGCAACCATAGTCCCGCCC
CTAACTCCGCCCATCCCGCCCCTAACTCCGCCCAGTTCCGCCCATTCTCCGCCCCATGGCTGACTAATTT
TTTTTATTTATGCAGAGGCCGAGGCCGCCTCTGCCTCTGAGCTATTCCAGAAGTAGTGAGGAGGCTTTTT
TGGAGGCCTAGGCTTTTGCAAAAAGCTCCCGGGAGCTTGTATATCCATTTTCGGATCTGATCAAGAGACA
GGATGAGGATCGTTTCGCATGATTGAACAAGATGGATTGCACGCAGGTTCTCCGGCCGCTTGGGTGGAGA
GGCTATTCGGCTATGACTGGGCACAACAGACAATCGGCTGCTCTGATGCCGCCGTGTTCCGGCTGTCAGC
GCAGGGGCGCCCGGTTCTTTTTGTCAAGACCGACCTGTCCGGTGCCCTGAATGAACTGCAGGACGAGGCA
GCGCGGCTATCGTGGCTGGCCACGACGGGCGTTCCTTGCGCAGCTGTGCTCGACGTTGTCACTGAAGCGG
GAAGGGACTGGCTGCTATTGGGCGAAGTGCCGGGGCAGGATCTCCTGTCATCTCACCTTGCTCCTGCCGA
GAAAGTATCCATCATGGCTGATGCAATGCGGCGGCTGCATACGCTTGATCCGGCTACCTGCCCATTCGAC
CACCAAGCGAAACATCGCATCGAGCGAGCACGTACTCGGATGGAAGCCGGTCTTGTCGATCAGGATGATC
TGGACGAAGAGCATCAGGGGCTCGCGCCAGCCGAACTGTTCGCCAGGCTCAAGGCGCGCATGCCCGACGG
CGAGGATCTCGTCGTGACCCATGGCGATGCCTGCTTGCCGAATATCATGGTGGAAAATGGCCGCTTTTCT
GGATTCATCGACTGTGGCCGGCTGGGTGTGGCGGACCGCTATCAGGACATAGCGTTGGCTACCCGTGATA
TTGCTGAAGAGCTTGGCGGCGAATGGGCTGACCGCTTCCTCGTGCTTTACGGTATCGCCGCTCCCGATTC
GCAGCGCATCGCCTTCTATCGCCTTCTTGACGAGTTCTTCTGAGCGGGACTCTGGGGTTCGAAATGACCG
ACCAAGCGACGCCCAACCTGCCATCACGAGATTTCGATTCCACCGCCGCCTTCTATGAAAGGTTGGGCTT
CGGAATCGTTTTCCGGGACGCCGGCTGGATGATCCTCCAGCGCGGGGATCTCATGCTGGAGTTCTTCGCC
CACCCCAACTTGTTTATTGCAGCTTATAATGGTTACAAATAAAGCAATAGCATCACAAATTTCACAAATA
AAGCATTTTTTT
Features (pLannotate 1.2.2; 22 found; start..end, strand, type, name):
    119..135     -  protein_bind   lac operator: The lac repressor binds to the lac operator to inhibit transcription in E. coli. This inhibition can be relieved by adding lactose or isopropyl-β-D-thiogalactopyranoside (IPTG). lac repressor encoded by lacI
    143..173     -  promoter       lac promoter: promoter for the E. coli lac operon
    188..209     -  protein_bind   CAP binding site: CAP binding activates transcription in the presence of cAMP. E. coli catabolite activator protein
    222..314     -  CDS            lacI (fragment): lac repressor; lacI; The lac repressor binds to the lac operator to inhibit transcription in E. coli. This inhibition can be relieved by adding lactose or isopropyl-β-D-thiogalactopyranoside (IPTG).
    497..1085    -  rep_origin     ori: high-copy-number ColE1/pMB1/pBR322/pUC origin of replication
   1256..2116    -  CDS            AmpR: β-lactamase; bla; confers resistance to ampicillin, carbenicillin, and related antibiotics
   2117..2221    -  promoter       AmpR promoter: bla
   2280..2332    -  misc_feature   bom (fragment): basis of mobility region from pBR322
   2487..2866    +  enhancer       CMV enhancer: human cytomegalovirus immediate early enhancer
   2867..3070    +  promoter       CMV promoter: human cytomegalovirus (CMV) immediate early promoter
   3066..3099    +  LTR            5' LTR (truncated) (fragment): truncated 5' long terminal repeat (LTR) from HIV-1
   3115..3133    +  promoter       T7 promoter: promoter for bacteriophage T7 RNA polymerase
   3225..3243    +  promoter       SP6 promoter: promoter for bacteriophage SP6 RNA polymerase
   3274..4527    +  CDS            ARRB1: ARRB1_BOVIN - Experimental evidence at protein level: Swiss-Prot protein existence level 1. Functions in regulating agonist-mediated G-protein coupled receptor (GPCR) signaling by mediating both receptor desensitization and resensitization processes. During homologous desensitization, beta- arrestins bind to the GPRK-phosphorylated receptor and sterically preclude its coupling to the cognate G-protein; the binding appears to require additional receptor determinants exposed only in the active receptor conformation. The beta-arrestins target many receptors for internalization by acting as endocy
   4656..4674    -  promoter       SP6 promoter: promoter for bacteriophage SP6 RNA polymerase
   4700..4924    +  polyA_signal   bGH poly(A) signal: bovine growth hormone polyadenylation signal
   4928..4949    +  promoter       SV40 promoter (fragment): SV40 enhancer and early promoter
   4970..5398    +  rep_origin     f1 ori (sequence partly withheld): f1 bacteriophage origin of replication; arrow indicates direction of (+) strand synthesis
   5412..5741    +  promoter       SV40 promoter: SV40 enhancer and early promoter
   5808..6599    +  CDS            neo: KKA2_KLEPN - Also known as kan, nptII. Experimental evidence at protein level: Swiss-Prot protein existence level 1. Resistance to kanamycin, neomycin, paromomycin, ribostamycin, butirosin and gentamicin B. From Klebsiella pneumoniae.
   6623..6781    +  CDS            ble (fragment): BLE_KLEPN - Experimental evidence at protein level: Swiss-Prot protein existence level 1. Binding protein with a strong affinity to the bleomycin family of antibiotics. Binds to CL990; an antimitotic-antibiotic compound. From Klebsiella pneumoniae.
   6776..46      +  polyA_signal   SV40 poly(A) signal (across the origin): SV40 polyadenylation signal
