[The description below was written by a language model from this plasmid's Addgene catalogue record and pLannotate feature annotations shown in this document.]
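Description:
p3A2-RE is a mammalian expression plasmid built on the pcDNA3 backbone that carries bovine arrestin-2 with an R169E substitution. It is maintained in E. coli as a high-copy plasmid through a ColE1/pUC-type origin and selected with ampicillin via the β-lactamase gene. An f1 origin is also present, and remnants of the lac promoter/operator region flank the bacterial origin. For selection in mammalian cells, the backbone provides a neomycin phosphotransferase gene driven by the SV40 enhancer/early promoter and terminated by an SV40 polyadenylation signal, which allows G418 selection of stable transfectants.

The arrestin open reading frame, about 1.25 kb, sits downstream of the human cytomegalovirus immediate-early enhancer and promoter and upstream of the bovine growth hormone polyadenylation signal, giving strong constitutive expression after transfection. No epitope tag or reporter is annotated. A T7 promoter and an SP6 promoter lie upstream of the coding sequence in the sense direction, and the usual pcDNA3 SP6 promoter lies downstream in the antisense orientation. These phage promoters could support in vitro transcription or serve as sequencing primer sites.

The catalogue entry links the insert to the ARRB2 gene, but the sequence annotation matches bovine ARRB1. This agrees with the name arrestin-2, which is the alternative name for β-arrestin-1, so the Entrez link appears to be a nomenclature mix-up. Arrestins bind activated, phosphorylated G protein-coupled receptors to drive desensitization and internalization. The record does not describe the functional effect of R169E, but the associated publication examines how the arrestin–receptor complex determines the fate of internalized receptors. The restriction sites used for cloning are not recorded.
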