Addgene plasmid #234794: p3A2-RE
Purpose: Mammalian expression of bovine arrestin-2 (R169E)
Depositing lab: Vsevolod Gurevich. Depositing organization: Vanderbilt University. Publication: The nature of the arrestin x receptor complex determines the ultimate fate of the internalized receptor. Pan L, Gurevich EV, Gurevich VV. J Biol Chem. 2003 Mar 28;278(13):11623-32. doi: 10.1074/jbc.M209532200. Epub 2003 Jan 13. PubMed 12525498.
Backbone
  Vector backbone: pcDNA3
  Vector type: Mammalian Expression
Growth in bacteria
  Bacterial resistance: Ampicillin, 100 μg/mL
  Growth temperature: 37°C
  Growth strain: DH5alpha
  Copy number: High Copy
Gene/Insert
  Gene/Insert name: Arrestin-2
  Species: B. taurus (bovine)
  Mutation: R169E
  Entrez Gene: ARRB2
  Cloning method: Restriction Enzyme; 5′ cloning site Unknown (unknown if destroyed)
Terms and licenses: Academic/Nonprofit Terms; Industry Terms: Not Available to Industry
How to cite: p3A2-RE was a gift from Vsevolod Gurevich (Addgene plasmid # 234794 ; http://n2t.net/addgene:234794 ; RRID:Addgene_234794)
